>Addgene plasmid #216039 | AA019 | addgene full sequence | sequence record 436825 | Addgene NGS Result
TCGCGCGTTTCGGTGATGACGGTGAAAACCTCTGACACATGCAGCTCCCGGAGACGGTCACAGCTTGTCT
GTAAGCGGATGCCGGGAGCAGACAAGCCCGTCAGGGCGCGTCAGCGGGTGTTGGCGGGTGTCGGGGCTGG
CTTAACTATGCGGCATCAGAGCAGATTGTACTGAGAGTGCACCATATGCGGTGTGAAATACCGCACAGAT
GCGTAAGGAGAAAATACCGCATCAGGCGCCATTCGCCATTCAGGCTGCGCAACTGTTGGGAAGGGCGATC
GGTGCGGGCCTCTTCGCTATTACGCCAGCTGGCGAAAGGGGGATGTGCTGCAAGGCGATTAAGTTGGGTA
ACGCCAGGGTTTTCCCAGTCACGACGTTGTAAAACGACGGCCAGAGAATTCGAGCTCGGTACCTCGCGAA
TACATCTAGATGAAGACGGGTCCGGGAGCGGCGGGAGCGGAGGGAGCGACGCATTGGACGATTTTGATCT
GGATATGCTGGGAAGTGACGCCCTCGATGATTTTGACCTTGACATGCTTGGTTCGGATGCCCTTGATGAC
TTTGACCTCGACATGCTCGGCAGTGACGCCCTTGATGATTTCGACCTGGACATGCTGAGCGGAGGCTCCA
AAAGGCCGGCGGCCACGAAAAAGGCCGGCCAGGCAAAAAAGAAAAAGGGAAGCACGTCTTCATCGGATCC
CGGGCCCGTCGACTGCAGAGGCCTGCATGCAAGCTTGGTGTAATCATGGTCATAGCTGTTTCCTGTGTGA
AATTGTTATCCGCTCACAATTCCACACAACATACGAGCCGGAAGCATAAAGTGTAAAGCCTGGGGTGCCT
AATGAGTGAGCTAACTCACATTAATTGCGTTGCGCTCACTGCCCGCTTTCCAGTCGGGAAACCTGTCGTG
CCAGCTGCATTAATGAATCGGCCAACGCGCGGGGAGAGGCGGTTTGCGTATTGGGCGCTCTTCCGCTTCC
TCGCTCACTGACTCGCTGCGCTCGGTCGTTCGGCTGCGGCGAGCGGTATCAGCTCACTCAAAGGCGGTAA
TACGGTTATCCACAGAATCAGGGGATAACGCAGGAAAGAACATGTGAGCAAAAGGCCAGCAAAAGGCCAG
GAACCGTAAAAAGGCCGCGTTGCTGGCGTTTTTCCATAGGCTCCGCCCCCCTGACGAGCATCACAAAAAT
CGACGCTCAAGTCAGAGGTGGCGAAACCCGACAGGACTATAAAGATACCAGGCGTTTCCCCCTGGAAGCT
CCCTCGTGCGCTCTCCTGTTCCGACCCTGCCGCTTACCGGATACCTGTCCGCCTTTCTCCCTTCGGGAAG
CGTGGCGCTTTCTCATAGCTCACGCTGTAGGTATCTCAGTTCGGTGTAGGTCGTTCGCTCCAAGCTGGGC
TGTGTGCACGAACCCCCCGTTCAGCCCGACCGCTGCGCCTTATCCGGTAACTATCGTCTTGAGTCCAACC
CGGTAAGACACGACTTATCGCCACTGGCAGCAGCCACTGGTAACAGGATTAGCAGAGCGAGGTATGTAGG
CGGTGCTACAGAGTTCTTGAAGTGGTGGCCTAACTACGGCTACACTAGAAGAACAGTATTTGGTATCTGC
GCTCTGCTGAAGCCAGTTACCTTCGGAAAAAGAGTTGGTAGCTCTTGATCCGGCAAACAAACCACCGCTG
GTAGCGGTGGTTTTTTTGTTTGCAAGCAGCAGATTACGCGCAGAAAAAAAGGATCTCAAGAAGATCCTTT
GATCTTTTCTACGGGGTCTGACGCTCAGTGGAACGAAAACTCACGTTAAGGGATTTTGGTCATGAGATTA
TCAAAAAGGATCTTCACCTAGATCCTTTTAAATTAAAAATGAAGTTTTAAATCAAGCCCAATCTGAATAA
TGTTACAACCAATTAACCAATTCTGATTAGAAAAACTCATCGAGCATCAAATGAAACTGCAATTTATTCA
TATCAGGATTATCAATACCATATTTTTGAAAAAGCCGTTTCTGTAATGAAGGAGAAAACTCACCGAGGCA
GTTCCATAGGATGGCAAGATCCTGGTATCGGTCTGCGATTCCGACTCGTCCAACATCAATACAACCTATT
AATTTCCCCTCGTCAAAAATAAGGTTATCAAGTGAGAAATCACCATGAGTGACGACTGAATCCGGTGAGA
ATGGCAAAAGTTTATGCATTTCTTTCCAGACTTGTTCAACAGGCCAGCCATTACGCTCGTCATCAAAATC
ACTCGCATCAACCAAACCGTTATTCATTCGTGATTGCGCCTGAGCGAGACGAAATACGCGATCGCTGTTA
AAAGGACAATTACAAACAGGAATCGAATGCAACCGGCGCAGGAACACTGCCAGCGCATCAACAATATTTT
CACCTGAATCAGGATATTCTTCTAATACCTGGAATGCTGTTTTTCCGGGGATCGCAGTGGTGAGTAACCA
TGCATCATCAGGAGTACGGATAAAATGCTTGATGGTCGGAAGAGGCATAAATTCCGTCAGCCAGTTTAGT
CTGACCATCTCATCTGTAACATCATTGGCAACGCTACCTTTGCCATGTTTCAGAAACAACTCTGGCGCAT
CGGGCTTCCCATACAAGCGATAGATTGTCGCACCTGATTGCCCGACATTATCGCGAGCCCATTTATACCC
ATATAAATCAGCATCCATGTTGGAATTTAATCGCGGCCTCGACGTTTCCCGTTGAATATGGCTCATAACA
CCCCTTGTATTACTGTTTATGTAAGCAGACAGTTTTATTGTTCATGATGATATATTTTTATCTTGTGCAA
TGTAACATCAGAGATTTTGAGACACGGGCCAGAGCTGCA
Features (pLannotate 1.2.2; 11 found; start..end, strand, type, name):
    137..236     +  misc_feature   bom (fragment): basis of mobility region from pBR322
    242..399     -  CDS            lacZα (fragment): LacZα fragment of β-galactosidase; lacZ fragment
    588..604     +  CDS            VP96 (fragment): 6 tandem repeats of the minimal activation domain of herpes simplex virus VP16 (Cheng et al., 2013)
    630..677     +  CDS            nucleoplasmin NLS: bipartite nuclear localization signal from nucleoplasmin
    773..789     -  protein_bind   lac operator: The lac repressor binds to the lac operator to inhibit transcription in E. coli. This inhibition can be relieved by adding lactose or isopropyl-β-D-thiogalactopyranoside (IPTG). lac repressor encoded by lacI
    797..827     -  promoter       lac promoter: promoter for the E. coli lac operon
    842..863     -  protein_bind   CAP binding site: CAP binding activates transcription in the presence of cAMP. E. coli catabolite activator protein
    876..968     -  CDS            lacI (fragment): lac repressor; lacI; The lac repressor binds to the lac operator to inhibit transcription in E. coli. This inhibition can be relieved by adding lactose or isopropyl-β-D-thiogalactopyranoside (IPTG).
   1151..1739    -  rep_origin     ori: high-copy-number ColE1/pMB1/pBR322/pUC origin of replication
   1917..2726    -  CDS            KanR: aminoglycoside phosphotransferase; aph(3')-Ia; confers resistance to kanamycin in bacteria or G418 (Geneticin®) in eukaryotes
   2833..35      +  CDS            rop (fragment) (across the origin): Rop protein, which maintains plasmids at low copy number; rop
