[The description below was written by a language model from this plasmid's Addgene catalogue record and pLannotate feature annotations shown in this document.]
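Description:
AA019 is a small (about 2.8 kb) part-donor plasmid from the Fragmid modular vector assembly toolkit, built on the pUC57-Kan cloning backbone. It is classed as a "Fragment" rather than a finished expression vector: it stores a single module in E. coli so that the module can be combined with other fragments into complete CRISPR-technology constructs. Propagation relies on a high-copy ColE1/pUC-type origin of replication, and selection on a kanamycin resistance gene (aminoglycoside phosphotransferase). The remaining annotated backbone features are typical pUC remnants, including the lac promoter, lac operator and CAP binding site, with the lacZα fragment lying on the other side of the insert, plus short fragments of lacI, rop and the bom region. None of these plays a role in the payload's intended function.

The insert is a C-terminal module encoding VP64 (version 2.1) followed by a nucleoplasmin nuclear localization signal (NpNLS, version 1.1). VP64 is a synthetic transcriptional activation domain made of four tandem copies of the minimal herpes simplex virus VP16 activation domain, and the nucleoplasmin NLS is a bipartite signal that directs a fused protein to the nucleus. The automated annotation detects only a very short match labelled as a VP96 fragment, a related VP16-repeat activator, just upstream of the NLS. This probably reflects sequence recoding rather than absence of VP64, although the feature table does not delineate the full domain. The fragment carries no annotated eukaryotic promoter or terminator of its own, consistent with its role as an appendable C-terminal piece. Its likely use is fusion to a Cas or similar protein for CRISPR activation, although the record does not name a specific partner or the assembly method.
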