Addgene plasmid #216039: AA019
Purpose: Fragmid fragment: (C' terminus) VP64; NpNLS
Depositing lab: John Doench. Depositing organization: Broad Institute. Publication: Modular vector assembly enables rapid assessment of emerging CRISPR technologies. McGee AV, Liu YV, Griffith AL, Szegletes ZM, Wen B, Kraus C, Miller NW, Steger RJ, Escude Velasco B, Bosch JA, Zirin JD, Viswanatha R, Sontheimer EJ, Goodale A, Greene MA, Green TM, Doench JG. Cell Genom. 2024 Mar 13;4(3):100519. doi: 10.1016/j.xgen.2024.100519. PubMed 38484704.
Backbone
  Vector backbone: pUC57-Kan
  Vector type: Fragment
Growth in bacteria
  Bacterial resistance: Kanamycin, 50 μg/mL
  Growth temperature: 37°C
  Growth strain: DH5alpha
  Copy number: Unknown
Gene/Insert
  Gene/Insert name: VP64_v2.1; NpNLS_v1.1
  Species: Other
  Cloning method: Unknown
Resource information
  A portion of this plasmid was derived from a plasmid made by: Genscript ID: U523QGD140-7
Terms and licenses: Academic/Nonprofit Terms; Industry Terms: Not Available to Industry
Depositor comments: Please visit https://www.biorxiv.org/content/10.1101/2023.10.25.564061v1 for bioRxiv preprint.
How to cite: AA019 was a gift from John Doench (Addgene plasmid # 216039 ; http://n2t.net/addgene:216039 ; RRID:Addgene_216039)
